Addgene plasmid #119109: SNX30-PX (86-205)
Purpose: Bacterial expression of human phox homology (PX) domain, SNX30-PX (86-205)
Depositing lab: Brett Collins. Depositing organization: University of Queensland. Publication: Classification of the human phox homology (PX) domains based on their phosphoinositide binding specificities. Chandra M, Chin YK, Mas C, Feathers JR, Paul B, Datta S, Chen KE, Jia X, Yang Z, Norwood SJ, Mohanty B, Bugarcic A, Teasdale RD, Henne WM, Mobli M, Collins BM. Nat Commun. 2019 Apr 4;10(1):1528. doi: 10.1038/s41467-019-09355-y. PubMed 30948714.
Backbone
  Vector backbone: pGEX4T2
  Vector type: Bacterial Expression
Growth in bacteria
  Bacterial resistance: Ampicillin, 100 μg/mL
  Growth temperature: 37°C
  Growth strain: DH5alpha
  Copy number: Unknown
Gene/Insert
  Gene/Insert name: SNX30-PX (86-205)
  Species: H. sapiens (human)
  Entrez Gene: SNX30 (a.k.a. ATG24A, FLJ26481, FLJ34280, FLJ35589, FLJ44686, FLJ45069, FLJ46877)
  Promoter: tac
  Tag / fusion protein: GST (N terminal on backbone)
  Cloning method: Restriction Enzyme; 5′ cloning site BamHI (not destroyed); 3′ cloning site XhoI (not destroyed)
  Sequencing primers: 5′ pGEX5
Terms and licenses: Academic/Nonprofit Terms; Industry Terms: Not Available to Industry
Depositor comments: Amino Acid Sequence: GETRDLFVIVDDPKKHVCTMETYITYRITTKSTRVEFDLPEYSVRRRYQDFDWLRSKLEESQPTHLIPPLPEKFVVKGVVDRFSEEFVETRRKALDKFLKRITDHPVLSFNEHFNIFLTA
How to cite: SNX30-PX (86-205) was a gift from Brett Collins (Addgene plasmid # 119109 ; http://n2t.net/addgene:119109 ; RRID:Addgene_119109)
