[The description below was written by a language model from this plasmid's Addgene catalogue record and pLannotate feature annotations shown in this document.]
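Description:
SNX30-PX (86-205) is a bacterial expression plasmid built on the pGEX4T2 backbone for producing the phox homology (PX) domain of human sorting nexin 30 (SNX30, residues 86–205) as a GST fusion in E. coli. The sequenced record is 5,314 nt. The plasmid replicates from a ColE1/pMB1-type origin and is selected with ampicillin through the β-lactamase (AmpR) gene and its own promoter. The catalogue lists copy number as unknown. Short annotated fragments of rop, bom, lacZα and an E. coli yciV match appear to be backbone remnants rather than functional payload.

The expression cassette spans the numbering origin of the circular map. A tac promoter, a strong trp/lac hybrid, sits at the end of the record and is followed by a lac operator. Next comes the Schistosoma japonicum glutathione S-transferase coding sequence and then the SNX30 fragment, which was cloned between BamHI and XhoI sites, both retained. GST is therefore at the N-terminus of the fusion. A short linker lies between GST and the insert; in pGEX-4T vectors this normally carries a thrombin cleavage site, although the feature table does not annotate one. The plasmid also carries lacI under its own promoter, so the lac repressor holds the tac promoter off until it is induced with IPTG.

The GST tag allows the recombinant PX domain to be purified by glutathione affinity. The construct was deposited with a study classifying human PX domains by their phosphoinositide-binding specificities, which points to use in producing purified protein for lipid-binding and related biochemical or structural assays.
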