Features (pLannotate 1.2.2; 17 found; start..end, strand, type, name):
      8..24      +  protein_bind   lac operator: The lac repressor binds to the lac operator to inhibit transcription in E. coli. This inhibition can be relieved by adding lactose or isopropyl-β-D-thiogalactopyranoside (IPTG). lac repressor encoded by lacI
     47..700     +  CDS            GST26_SCHJA: Experimental evidence at protein level: Swiss-Prot protein existence level 1. GST isoenzymes appear to play a central role in the parasite detoxification system. Other functions are also suspected including a role in increasing the solubility of haematin in the parasite gut. From Schistosoma japonicum (Blood fluke).
    725..1084    +  CDS            SNX30 (fragment): SNX30_HUMAN - Experimental evidence at protein level: Swiss-Prot protein existence level 1. May be involved in several stages of intracellular trafficking. From Homo sapiens (Human).
   1120..1159    +  CDS            rop (fragment): Rop protein, which maintains plasmids at low copy number; rop
   1261..1301    +  misc_feature   bom (fragment): basis of mobility region from pBR322
   1406..1510    +  promoter       AmpR promoter: bla
   1511..2371    +  CDS            AmpR: β-lactamase; bla; confers resistance to ampicillin, carbenicillin, and related antibiotics
   2542..3130    +  rep_origin     ori: high-copy-number ColE1/pMB1/pBR322/pUC origin of replication
   3316..3367    -  misc_feature   bom (fragment): basis of mobility region from pBR322
   3374..3451    +  promoter       lacI promoter: lacI
   3452..4534    +  CDS            lacI: lac repressor; lacI; The lac repressor binds to the lac operator to inhibit transcription in E. coli. This inhibition can be relieved by adding lactose or isopropyl-β-D-thiogalactopyranoside (IPTG).
   4547..4568    +  protein_bind   CAP binding site: CAP binding activates transcription in the presence of cAMP. E. coli catabolite activator protein
   4583..4613    +  promoter       lac promoter: promoter for the E. coli lac operon
   4621..4637    +  protein_bind   lac operator: The lac repressor binds to the lac operator to inhibit transcription in E. coli. This inhibition can be relieved by adding lactose or isopropyl-β-D-thiogalactopyranoside (IPTG). lac repressor encoded by lacI
   4657..4830    +  CDS            lacZα: LacZα fragment of β-galactosidase; lacZ fragment
   5094..5210    -  CDS            yciV (fragment): RNAAM_ECOLI - Also known as trpH From Escherichia coli (strain K12).
   5286..5314    +  promoter       tac promoter: strong E. coli promoter; hybrid between the trp and lac UV5 promoters
>Addgene plasmid #119109 | SNX30-PX (86-205) | addgene full sequence | sequence record 276170 | Addgene NGS Result
TGTGGAATTGTGAGCGGATAACAATTTCACACAGGAAACAGTATTCATGTCCCCTATACTAGGTTATTGG
AAAATTAAGGGCCTTGTGCAACCCACTCGACTTCTTTTGGAATATCTTGAAGAAAAATATGAAGAGCATT
TGTATGAGCGCGATGAAGGTGATAAATGGCGAAACAAAAAGTTTGAATTGGGTTTGGAGTTTCCCAATCT
TCCTTATTATATTGATGGTGATGTTAAATTAACACAGTCTATGGCCATCATACGTTATATAGCTGACAAG
CACAACATGTTGGGTGGTTGTCCAAAAGAGCGTGCAGAGATTTCAATGCTTGAAGGAGCGGTTTTGGATA
TTAGATACGGTGTTTCGAGAATTGCATATAGTAAAGACTTTGAAACTCTCAAAGTTGATTTTCTTAGCAA
GCTACCTGAAATGCTGAAAATGTTCGAAGATCGTTTATGTCATAAAACATATTTAAATGGTGATCATGTA
ACCCATCCTGACTTCATGTTGTATGACGCTCTTGATGTTGTTTTATACATGGACCCAATGTGCCTGGATG
CGTTCCCAAAATTAGTTTGTTTTAAAAAACGTATTGAAGCTATCCCACAAATTGATAAGTACTTGAAATC
CAGCAAGTATATAGCATGGCCTTTGCAGGGCTGGCAAGCCACGTTTGGTGGTGGCGACCATCCTCCAAAA
TCGGATCTGGTTCCGCGTGGATCCGGTGAGACCCGTGACCTGTTCGTGATCGTTGACGATCCGAAGAAAC
ACGTGTGCACCATGGAAACCTACATCACCTATCGTATTACCACCAAGAGCACCCGTGTGGAGTTCGATCT
GCCGGAATACAGCGTTCGTCGTCGTTACCAGGACTTTGATTGGCTGCGTAGCAAACTGGAGGAAAGCCAA
CCGACCCACCTGATTCCGCCGCTGCCGGAGAAGTTTGTGGTTAAAGGCGTGGTTGACCGTTTCAGCGAGG
AATTTGTGGAAACCCGTCGTAAGGCGCTGGACAAGTTCCTGAAACGTATCACCGATCACCCGGTTCTGAG
CTTTAACGAGCACTTCAACATTTTTCTGACCGCGTAACTCGAGCGGCCGCATCGTGACTGACTGACGATC
TGCCTCGCGCGTTTCGGTGATGACGGTGAAAACCTCTGACACATGCAGCTCCCGGAGACGGTCACAGCTT
GTCTGTAAGCGGATGCCGGGAGCAGACAAGCCCGTCAGGGCGCGTCAGCGGGTGTTGGCGGGTGTCGGGG
CGCAGCCATGACCCAGTCACGTAGCGATAGCGGAGTGTATAATTCTTGAAGACGAAAGGGCCTCGTGATA
CGCCTATTTTTATAGGTTAATGTCATGATAATAATGGTTTCTTAGACGTCAGGTGGCACTTTTCGGGGAA
ATGTGCGCGGAACCCCTATTTGTTTATTTTTCTAAATACATTCAAATATGTATCCGCTCATGAGACAATA
ACCCTGATAAATGCTTCAATAATATTGAAAAAGGAAGAGTATGAGTATTCAACATTTCCGTGTCGCCCTT
ATTCCCTTTTTTGCGGCATTTTGCCTTCCTGTTTTTGCTCACCCAGAAACGCTGGTGAAAGTAAAAGATG
CTGAAGATCAGTTGGGTGCACGAGTGGGTTACATCGAACTGGATCTCAACAGCGGTAAGATCCTTGAGAG
TTTTCGCCCCGAAGAACGTTTTCCAATGATGAGCACTTTTAAAGTTCTGCTATGTGGCGCGGTATTATCC
CGTGTTGACGCCGGGCAAGAGCAACTCGGTCGCCGCATACACTATTCTCAGAATGACTTGGTTGAGTACT
CACCAGTCACAGAAAAGCATCTTACGGATGGCATGACAGTAAGAGAATTATGCAGTGCTGCCATAACCAT
GAGTGATAACACTGCGGCCAACTTACTTCTGACAACGATCGGAGGACCGAAGGAGCTAACCGCTTTTTTG
CACAACATGGGGGATCATGTAACTCGCCTTGATCGTTGGGAACCGGAGCTGAATGAAGCCATACCAAACG
ACGAGCGTGACACCACGATGCCTGCAGCAATGGCAACAACGTTGCGCAAACTATTAACTGGCGAACTACT
TACTCTAGCTTCCCGGCAACAATTAATAGACTGGATGGAGGCGGATAAAGTTGCAGGACCACTTCTGCGC
TCGGCCCTTCCGGCTGGCTGGTTTATTGCTGATAAATCTGGAGCCGGTGAGCGTGGGTCTCGCGGTATCA
TTGCAGCACTGGGGCCAGATGGTAAGCCCTCCCGTATCGTAGTTATCTACACGACGGGGAGTCAGGCAAC
TATGGATGAACGAAATAGACAGATCGCTGAGATAGGTGCCTCACTGATTAAGCATTGGTAACTGTCAGAC
CAAGTTTACTCATATATACTTTAGATTGATTTAAAACTTCATTTTTAATTTAAAAGGATCTAGGTGAAGA
TCCTTTTTGATAATCTCATGACCAAAATCCCTTAACGTGAGTTTTCGTTCCACTGAGCGTCAGACCCCGT
AGAAAAGATCAAAGGATCTTCTTGAGATCCTTTTTTTCTGCGCGTAATCTGCTGCTTGCAAACAAAAAAA
CCACCGCTACCAGCGGTGGTTTGTTTGCCGGATCAAGAGCTACCAACTCTTTTTCCGAAGGTAACTGGCT
TCAGCAGAGCGCAGATACCAAATACTGTCCTTCTAGTGTAGCCGTAGTTAGGCCACCACTTCAAGAACTC
TGTAGCACCGCCTACATACCTCGCTCTGCTAATCCTGTTACCAGTGGCTGCTGCCAGTGGCGATAAGTCG
TGTCTTACCGGGTTGGACTCAAGACGATAGTTACCGGATAAGGCGCAGCGGTCGGGCTGAACGGGGGGTT
CGTGCACACAGCCCAGCTTGGAGCGAACGACCTACACCGAACTGAGATACCTACAGCGTGAGCTATGAGA
AAGCGCCACGCTTCCCGAAGGGAGAAAGGCGGACAGGTATCCGGTAAGCGGCAGGGTCGGAACAGGAGAG
CGCACGAGGGAGCTTCCAGGGGGAAACGCCTGGTATCTTTATAGTCCTGTCGGGTTTCGCCACCTCTGAC
TTGAGCGTCGATTTTTGTGATGCTCGTCAGGGGGGCGGAGCCTATGGAAAAACGCCAGCAACGCGGCCTT
TTTACGGTTCCTGGCCTTTTGCTGGCCTTTTGCTCACATGTTCTTTCCTGCGTTATCCCCTGATTCTGTG
GATAACCGTATTACCGCCTTTGAGTGAGCTGATACCGCTCGCCGCAGCCGAACGACCGAGCGCAGCGAGT
CAGTGAGCGAGGAAGCGGAAGAGCGCCTGATGCGGTATTTTCTCCTTACGCATCTGTGCGGTATTTCACA
CCGCATAAATTCCGACACCATCGAATGGCGCAAAACCTTTCGCGGTATGGCATGATAGCGCCCGGAAGAG
AGTCAATTCAGGGTGGTGAATGTGAAACCAGTAACGTTATACGATGTCGCAGAGTATGCCGGTGTCTCTT
ATCAGACCGTTTCCCGCGTGGTGAACCAGGCCAGCCACGTTTCTGCGAAAACGCGGGAAAAAGTGGAAGC
GGCGATGGCGGAGCTGAATTACATTCCCAACCGCGTGGCACAACAACTGGCGGGCAAACAGTCGTTGCTG
ATTGGCGTTGCCACCTCCAGTCTGGCCCTGCACGCGCCGTCGCAAATTGTCGCGGCGATTAAATCTCGCG
CCGATCAACTGGGTGCCAGCGTGGTGGTGTCGATGGTAGAACGAAGCGGCGTCGAAGCCTGTAAAGCGGC
GGTGCACAATCTTCTCGCGCAACGCGTCAGTGGGCTGATCATTAACTATCCGCTGGATGACCAGGATGCC
ATTGCTGTGGAAGCTGCCTGCACTAATGTTCCGGCGTTATTTCTTGATGTCTCTGACCAGACACCCATCA
ACAGTATTATTTTCTCCCATGAAGACGGTACGCGACTGGGCGTGGAGCATCTGGTCGCATTGGGTCACCA
GCAAATCGCGCTGTTAGCGGGCCCATTAAGTTCTGTCTCGGCGCGTCTGCGTCTGGCTGGCTGGCATAAA
TATCTCACTCGCAATCAAATTCAGCCGATAGCGGAACGGGAAGGCGACTGGAGTGCCATGTCCGGTTTTC
AACAAACCATGCAAATGCTGAATGAGGGCATCGTTCCCACTGCGATGCTGGTTGCCAACGATCAGATGGC
GCTGGGCGCAATGCGCGCCATTACCGAGTCCGGGCTGCGCGTTGGTGCGGATATCTCGGTAGTGGGATAC
GACGATACCGAAGACAGCTCATGTTATATCCCGCCGTTAACCACCATCAAACAGGATTTTCGCCTGCTGG
GGCAAACCAGCGTGGACCGCTTGCTGCAACTCTCTCAGGGCCAGGCGGTGAAGGGCAATCAGCTGTTGCC
CGTCTCACTGGTGAAAAGAAAAACCACCCTGGCGCCCAATACGCAAACCGCCTCTCCCCGCGCGTTGGCC
GATTCATTAATGCAGCTGGCACGACAGGTTTCCCGACTGGAAAGCGGGCAGTGAGCGCAACGCAATTAAT
GTAAGTTAGCTCACTCATTAGGCACCCCAGGCTTTACACTTTATGCTTCCGGCTCGTATGTTGTGTGGAA
TTGTGAGCGGATAACAATTTCACACAGGAAACAGCTATGACCATGATTACGGATTCACTGGCCGTCGTTT
TACAACGTCGTGACTGGGAAAACCCTGGCGTTACCCAACTTAATCGCCTTGCAGCACATCCCCCTTTCGC
CAGCTGGCGTAATAGCGAAGAGGCCCGCACCGATCGCCCTTCCCAACAGTTGCGCAGCCTGAATGGCGAA
TGGCGCTTTGCCTGGTTTCCGGCACCAGAAGCGGTGCCGGAAAGCTGGCTGGAGTGCGATCTTCCTGAGG
CCGATACTGTCGTCGTCCCCTCAAACTGGCAGATGCACGGTTACGATGCGCCCATCTACACCAACGTGAC
CTATCCCATTACGGTCAATCCGCCGTTTGTTCCCACGGAGAATCCGACGGGTTGTTACTCGCTCACATTT
AATGTTGATGAAAGCTGGCTACAGGAAGGCCAGACGCGAATTATTTTTGATGGCGTTGGAATTAGCTTAT
CGACTGCACGGTGCACCAATGCTTCTGGCGTCAGGCAGCCATCGGAAGCTGTGGTATGGCTGTGCAGGTC
GTAAATCACTGCATAATTCGTGTCGCTCAAGGCGCACTCCCGTTCTGGATAATGTTTTTTGCGCCGACAT
CATAACGGTTCTGGCAAATATTCTGAAATGAGCTGTTGACAATTAATCATCGGCTCGTATAATG
